>Addgene plasmid #163245 | F0TBY7 | addgene full sequence | sequence record 348048 | Addgene NGS Result
TAATACGACTCACTATAGGGGAATTGTGAGCGGATAACAATTCCCCTCTAGAAATAATTTTGTTTAACTT
TAAGAAGGAGATATACATATGAGATACATCTGTTCATACTGTAATATATATATCTACGACGAAGAAAAGG
GCGACTTGGAAACTAAGCTCGAACCCGGTACGACCCTAGAGGAAATTCCCGACAGCTGGTTGTGCCCGGT
GTGCGGCATGCCAAAGGAGTATTTAAAGCCAGTCAATAATAAGATATTTGAGATAAAAGCCAAGTCTTAC
ACCGAGACTCAACACCAGACTCAAGACATCAACTATTATCGATCGATCGCTAGGAATATGTTACACGGAA
TCTGCGGAGAATATGACGTATGTAATGGGAAGCCAGATAGAATGTGCTCTGGACAGAACTTTGGCGGTAG
CATCGGATTTGGCGGCGCTGGACAAGGGAAGACATTTGAAGAAAATTACAACTCTCTACAGAGATATAAA
CTTAAGATGAGGGTCATCAAGGACCATAAAGAGCCCGAAATGTCCTTGAGCATATTTAACAAACAGATTG
CTTTGCCTGTTATGGGATCTTCCCTCTCTGGCGTCAAGAACTCTATGAATGATTCAATCCCAGAGGAGAC
TTTCTACCGAGGACTATTGCATGGCGCAATGAGCTCAGGTACAATTGGTATGGTAGGTAACACTAACGAC
GTGCCTGATGATCTCGGTGTTAAGACTGTCGGTGAGAATCACGGCTGGGGAATACCTATCTTTAAGCCAC
AATCTCAGGAAAGGCTATTGGAACTCATCAAGCAAGCTGAGGAACTGAACGTCTTAGCTGCTGGAGTAGA
CCTTGAGGGTGCAGGGAGTACTTTCTGGAAGACTGCAAAGAAACCAGTCTACAGAAAGGGTGAAAACGAC
TTAATCGAGCTCGTTGATAGTACGGAACTTCCTTTGATCTTCAAGGGAATCATGTGCCGTGAAGATGCTG
CTAAGCTACTCGATGTTGGCGCTGCTGCCTGTTACGTCAGTAATCACGGTGGTCGAGTCTTGGATGGAGC
TCAGGGAGTTGCCGAGGTTCTACCAGAAATATCAAGTGAAGTCGACGGAAAGATTCCTGTGCTTGCAGAC
GGTGCTATTCGAACAGGTTACGACGTTCTGAAAATTTTGGCTCTGGGAGCTGACGTCGCTCTGATTGGCA
GACCTCTGGCCAGATTGTCTCTGGCTGGTGGAGAGGTTCCGGTGAAACTTTACTACAAATACGTCAAGGA
TGATTTGCGTAATGCTATGTTGTTAACAGGTTGTGATAATCTCAACGAAATCAACATGGATATTCTCACT
GGCCCGTCGATGAACGCTGCTGCTTTGGAACACCACCATCACCACCACCACCACCACCACTGAGATCCGG
CTGCTAACAAAGCCCGAAAGGAAGCTGAGTTGGCTGCTGCCACCGCTGAGCAATAACTAGCATAACCCCT
TGGGGCCTCTAAACGGGTCTTGAGGGGTTTTTTGCTGAAAGGAGGAACTATATCCGGATTGGCGAATGGG
[124 nt withheld, positions 1541-1664]
C
[91 nt withheld, positions 1666-1756]
A
[49 nt withheld, positions 1758-1806]
CCTTTGACGTTGGAGTCCACGTTCTTT
[37 nt withheld, positions 1834-1870]
ACCCTATCTCGGTCTATTCTTTTGATTTATAAGGGATTTTGCCGATTTCGGCCTATTGGTTAAAAAATGA
GCTGATTTAACAAAAATTTAACGCGAATTTTAACAAAATATTAACGCTTACAATTTAGGTGGCACTTTTC
GGGGAAATGTGCGCGGAACCCCTATTTGTTTATTTTTCTAAATACATTCAAATATGTATCCGCTCATGAG
ACAATAACCCTGATAAATGCTTCAATAATATTGAAAAAGGAAGAGTATGAGTATTCAACATTTCCGTGTC
GCCCTTATTCCCTTTTTTGCGGCATTTTGCCTTCCTGTTTTTGCTCACCCAGAAACGCTGGTGAAAGTAA
AAGATGCTGAAGATCAGTTGGGTGCACGAGTGGGTTACATCGAACTGGATCTCAACAGCGGTAAGATCCT
TGAGAGTTTTCGCCCCGAAGAACGTTTTCCAATGATGAGCACTTTTAAAGTTCTGCTATGTGGCGCGGCA
TTATCCCGTATTGACGCCGGGCAAGAGCAACTCGGTCGCCGCATACACTATTCTCAGAATGACTTGGTTG
AGTACTCACCAGTCACAGAAAAGCATCTTACGGATGGCATGACAGTAAGAGAATTATGCAGTGCTGCCAT
AACCATGAGTGATAACACTGCGGCCAACTTACTTCTGACAACGATCGGAGGACCGAAGGAGCTAACCGCT
TTTTTGCACAACATGGGGGATCATGTAACTCGCCTTGATCGTTGGGAACCGGAGCTGAATGAAGCCATAC
CAAACGACGAGCGTGACACCACGATGCCTGCAGCAATGGCAACAACGTTGCGCAAACTATTAACTGGCGA
ACTACTTACTCTAGCTTCCCGGCAACAATTAATAGACTGGATGGAGGCGGATAAAGTTGCAGGACCACTT
CTGCGCTCGGCCCTTCCGGCTGGCTGGTTTATTGCTGATAAATCTGGAGCCGGTGAGCGTGGGTCTCGCG
GTATCATTGCAGCACTGGGGCCAGATGGTAAGCCCTCCCGTATCGTAGTTATCTACACGACGGGGAGTCA
GGCAACTATGGATGAACGAAATAGACAGATCGCTGAGATAGGTGCCTCACTGATTAAGCATTGGTAACTG
TCAGACCAAGTTTACTCATATATACTTTAGATTGATTTAAAACTTCATTTTTAATTTAAAAGGATCTAGG
TGAAGATCCTTTTTGATAATCTCATGACCAAAATCCCTTAACGTGAGTTTTCGTTCCACTGAGCGTCAGA
CCCCGTAGAAAAGATCAAAGGATCTTCTTGAGATCCTTTTTTTCTGCGCGTAATCTGCTGCTTGCAAACA
AAAAAACCACCGCTACCAGCGGTGGTTTGTTTGCCGGATCAAGAGCTACCAACTCTTTTTCCGAAGGTAA
CTGGCTTCAGCAGAGCGCAGATACCAAATACTGTCCTTCTAGTGTAGCCGTAGTTAGGCCACCACTTCAA
GAACTCTGTAGCACCGCCTACATACCTCGCTCTGCTAATCCTGTTACCAGTGGCTGCTGCCAGTGGCGAT
AAGTCGTGTCTTACCGGGTTGGACTCAAGACGATAGTTACCGGATAAGGCGCAGCGGTCGGGCTGAACGG
GGGGTTCGTGCACACAGCCCAGCTTGGAGCGAACGACCTACACCGAACTGAGATACCTACAGCGTGAGCT
ATGAGAAAGCGCCACGCTTCCCGAAGGGAGAAAGGCGGACAGGTATCCGGTAAGCGGCAGGGTCGGAACA
GGAGAGCGCACGAGGGAGCTTCCAGGGGGAAACGCCTGGTATCTTTATAGTCCTGTCGGGTTTCGCCACC
TCTGACTTGAGCGTCGATTTTTGTGATGCTCGTCAGGGGGGCGGAGCCTATGGAAAAACGCCAGCAACGC
GGCCTTTTTACGGTTCCTGGCCTTTTGCTGGCCTTTTGCTCACATGTTCTTTCCTGCGTTATCCCCTGAT
TCTGTGGATAACCGTATTACCGCCTTTGAGTGAGCTGATACCGCTCGCCGCAGCCGAACGACCGAGCGCA
GCGAGTCAGTGAGCGAGGAAGCGGAAGAGCGCCTGATGCGGTATTTTCTCCTTACGCATCTGTGCGGTAT
TTCACACCGCAATGGTGCACTCTCAGTACAATCTGCTCTGATGCCGCATAGTTAAGCCAGTATACACTCC
GCTATCGCTACGTGACTGGGTCATGGCTGCGCCCCGACACCCGCCAACACCCGCTGACGCGCCCTGACGG
GCTTGTCTGCTCCCGGCATCCGCTTACAGACAAGCTGTGACCGTCTCCGGGAGCTGCATGTGTCAGAGGT
TTTCACCGTCATCACCGAAACGCGCGAGGCAGCTGCGGTAAAGCTCATCAGCGTGGTCGTGAAGCGATTC
ACAGATGTCTGCCTGTTCATCCGCGTCCAGCTCGTTGAGTTTCTCCAGAAGCGTTAATGTCTGGCTTCTG
ATAAAGCGGGCCATGTTAAGGGCGGTTTTTTCCTGTTTGGTCACTGATGCCTCCGTGTAAGGGGGATTTC
TGTTCATGGGGGTAATGATACCGATGAAACGAGAGAGGATGCTCACGATACGGGTTACTGATGATGAACA
TGCCCGGTTACTGGAACGTTGTGAGGGTAAACAACTGGCGGTATGGATGCGGCGGGACCAGAGAAAAATC
ACTCAGGGTCAATGCCAGCGCTTCGTTAATACAGATGTAGGTGTTCCACAGGGTAGCCAGCAGCATCCTG
CGATGCAGATCCGGAACATAATGGTGCAGGGCGCTGACTTCCGCGTTTCCAGACTTTACGAAACACGGAA
ACCGAAGACCATTCATGTTGTTGCTCAGGTCGCAGACGTTTTGCAGCAGCAGTCGCTTCACGTTCGCTCG
CGTATCGGTGATTCATTCTGCTAACCAGTAAGGCAACCCCGCCAGCCTAGCCGGGTCCTCAACGACAGGA
GCACGATCATGCGCACCCGTGGGGCCGCCATGCCGGCGATAATGGCCTGCTTCTCGCCGAAACGTTTGGT
GGCGGGACCAGTGACGAAGGCTTGAGCGAGGGCGTGCAAGATTCCGAATACCGCAAGCGACAGGCCGATC
ATCGTCGCGCTCCAGCGAAAGCGGTCCTCGCCGAAAATGACCCAGAGCGCTGCCGGCACCTGTCCTACGA
GTTGCATGATAAAGAAGACAGTCATAAGTGCGGCGACGATAGTCATGCCCCGCGCCCACCGGAAGGAGCT
GACTGGGTTGAAGGCTCTCAAGGGCATCGGTCGAGATCCCGGTGCCTAATGAGTGAGCTAACTTACATTA
ATTGCGTTGCGCTCACTGCCCGCTTTCCAGTCGGGAAACCTGTCGTGCCAGCTGCATTAATGAATCGGCC
AACGCGCGGGGAGAGGCGGTTTGCGTATTGGGCGCCAGGGTGGTTTTTCTTTTCACCAGTGAGACGGGCA
ACAGCTGATTGCCCTTCACCGCCTGGCCCTGAGAGAGTTGCAGCAAGCGGTCCACGCTGGTTTGCCCCAG
CAGGCGAAAATCCTGTTTGATGGTGGTTAACGGCGGGATATAACATGAGCTGTCTTCGGTATCATCGTAT
CCCACTACCGAGATATCCGCACCAACGCGCAGCCCGGACTCGGTAATGGCGCGCATTGCGCCCAGCGCCA
TCTGATCGTTGGCAACCAGCATCGCAGTGGGAACGATGCCCTCATTCAGCATTTGCATGGTTTGTTGAAA
ACCGGACATGGCACTCCAGTCGCCTTCCCGTTCCGCTATCGGCTGAATTTGATTGCGAGTGAGATATTTA
TGCCAGCCAGCCAGACGCAGACGCGCCGAGACAGAACTTAATGGGCCCGCTAACAGCGCGATTTGCTGGT
GACCCAATGCGACCAGATGCTCCACGCCCAGTCGCGTACCGTCTTCATGGGAGAAAATAATACTGTTGAT
GGGTGTCTGGTCAGAGACATCAAGAAATAACGCCGGAACATTAGTGCAGGCAGCTTCCACAGCAATGGCA
TCCTGGTCATCCAGCGGATAGTTAATGATCAGCCCACTGACGCGTTGCGCGAGAAGATTGTGCACCGCCG
CTTTACAGGCTTCGACGCCGCTTCGTTCTACCATCGACACCACCACGCTGGCACCCAGTTGATCGGCGCG
AGATTTAATCGCCGCGACAATTTGCGACGGCGCGTGCAGGGCCAGACTGGAGGTGGCAACGCCAATCAGC
AACGACTGTTTGCCCGCCAGTTGTTGTGCCACGCGGTTGGGAATGTAATTCAGCTCCGCCATCGCCGCTT
CCACTTTTTCCCGCGTTTTCGCAGAAACGTGGCTGGCCTGGTTCACCACGCGGGAAACGGTCTGATAAGA
GACACCGGCATACTCTGCGACATCGTATAACGTTACTGGTTTCACATTCACCACCCTGAATTGACTCTCT
TCCGGGCGCTATCATGCCATACCGCGAAAGGTTTTGCGCCATTCGATGGTGTCCGGGATCTCGACGCTCT
CCCTTATGCGACTCCTGCATTAGGAAGCAGCCCAGTAGTAGGTTGAGGCCGTTGAGCACCGCCGCCGCAA
GGAATGGTGCATGCAAGGAGATGGCGCCCAACAGTCCCCCGGCCACGGGGCCTGCCACCATACCCACGCC
GAAACAAGCGCTCATGAGCCCGAAGTGGCGAGCCCGATCTTCCCCATCGGTGATGTCGGCGATATAGGCG
CCAGCAACCGCACCTGTGGCGCCGGTGATGCCGGCCACGATGCGTCCGGCGTAGAGGATCGAGATCTCGA
TCCCGCGAAAT
Features (pLannotate 1.2.2; 19 found; start..end, strand, type, name):
      1..19      +  promoter       T7 promoter: promoter for bacteriophage T7 RNA polymerase
     20..44      +  protein_bind   lac operator: The lac repressor binds to the lac operator to inhibit transcription in E. coli. This inhibition can be relieved by adding lactose or isopropyl-β-D-thiogalactopyranoside (IPTG). lac repressor encoded by lacI
     59..81      +  RBS            RBS: efficient ribosome binding site from bacteriophage T7 gene 10 (Olins and Rangwala, 1989)
    110..229     +  CDS            rub2 (fragment): RUBR2_CHLTE - Also known as rbr-2. Protein inferred from homology: Swiss-Prot protein existence level 3. Serves as an electron acceptor for pyruvate ferredoxin oxidoreductase (PFOR). From Chlorobaculum tepidum (strain ATCC 49652 / DSM 12025 / NBRC 103806 / TLS) (Chlorobium tepidum).
   1361..1387    +  CDS            9xHis: 9xHis affinity tag
   1400..1449    +  CDS            SET1 (fragment): solubility-enhancement tag derived from T7 phage gene 10B
   1457..1504    +  terminator     T7 terminator: transcription terminator for bacteriophage T7 RNA polymerase
   1541..1969    +  rep_origin     f1 ori (sequence partly withheld): f1 bacteriophage origin of replication; arrow indicates direction of (+) strand synthesis
   2022..2126    +  promoter       AmpR promoter: bla
   2127..2987    +  CDS            AmpR: β-lactamase; bla; confers resistance to ampicillin, carbenicillin, and related antibiotics
   3158..3746    +  rep_origin     ori: high-copy-number ColE1/pMB1/pBR322/pUC origin of replication
   3932..4071    -  misc_feature   bom: basis of mobility region from pBR322
   4173..4364    -  CDS            rop: Rop protein, which maintains plasmids at low copy number; rop
   4381..4761    +  CDS            YPB1_ECOLX: Protein predicted: Swiss-Prot protein existence level 4. From Escherichia coli.
   4833..5124    -  CDS            TcR (fragment): tetracycline efflux protein; tet; confers resistance to tetracycline
   5139..5160    -  protein_bind   CAP binding site: CAP binding activates transcription in the presence of cAMP. E. coli catabolite activator protein
   5173..6255    -  CDS            lacI: lac repressor; lacI; The lac repressor binds to the lac operator to inhibit transcription in E. coli. This inhibition can be relieved by adding lactose or isopropyl-β-D-thiogalactopyranoside (IPTG).
   6256..6333    -  promoter       lacI promoter: lacI
   6341..6620    -  CDS            TcR (fragment): tetracycline efflux protein; tet; confers resistance to tetracycline
