[The description below was written by a language model from this plasmid's Addgene catalogue record and pLannotate feature annotations shown in this document.]
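Description:
F0TBY7 is a bacterial expression plasmid built on the pET21a(+) backbone for inducible production of the Methanobacterium lacus protein with UniProt identifier F0TBY7. This protein is annotated under the names (S)-2-hydroxy-acid oxidase, alpha-hydroxy-acid oxidizing protein and flavoprotein oxidoreductase. The 6,641 nt sequenced plasmid is maintained in E. coli through a ColE1/pMB1-type origin and selected with ampicillin via the β-lactamase gene. The catalogue lists it as high copy, although the feature table also shows the pBR322-derived rop gene and bom region, which normally moderate copy number. An f1 origin and remnants of the tetracycline resistance gene are further backbone features with no role in expression.

The open reading frame sits downstream of a T7 promoter fused to a lac operator and the strong T7 gene 10 ribosome binding site, and it is followed by the T7 terminator. The plasmid-borne lacI gene supplies repressor that keeps transcription off until IPTG or lactose is added, in a host that provides T7 RNA polymerase. The catalogue lists an N-terminal T7 tag and a C-terminal 10xHis tag. The automated annotation detects a polyhistidine run (called as 9xHis) at the end of the coding region but does not label a T7 tag. The insert itself is not annotated as such. The only call within it is a short rubredoxin-like fragment near the 5′ end, which is a homology-based match rather than a separate designed part. A short fragment annotated as a T7 gene 10B-derived solubility tag lies between the His tag and the terminator.

The His tag would allow affinity purification. The construct comes from a study that experimentally tested functional annotations of enzymes assigned to the EC 1.1.3.15 class, and it serves for recombinant production of this candidate oxidase for characterisation.
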