Addgene plasmid #163245: F0TBY7
Purpose: Inducible expression of UniProt identifier F0TBY7
Depositing lab: Martin Engqvist. Depositing organization: Chalmers University of Technology. Publication: Experimental and computational investigation of enzyme functional annotations uncovers misannotation in the EC 1.1.3.15 enzyme class. Rembeza E, Engqvist MKM. PLoS Comput Biol. 2021 Sep 23;17(9):e1009446. doi: 10.1371/journal.pcbi.1009446. eCollection 2021 Sep. PubMed 34555022.
Backbone
  Vector backbone: pET21a(+)
  Vector type: Bacterial Expression
Growth in bacteria
  Bacterial resistance: Ampicillin, 100 μg/mL
  Growth temperature: 37°C
  Growth strain: DH5alpha
  Copy number: High Copy
Gene/Insert
  Gene/Insert name: F0TBY7 (alt names: (S)-2-hydroxy-acid oxidase; alpha-hydroxy-acid oxidizing protein; flavoprotein oxidoreductase)
  Species: Methanobacterium lacus
  Promoter: T7
  Tag / fusion protein: T7 (N terminal on backbone); 10xHis (C terminal on backbone)
  Cloning method: Unknown
  Sequencing primers: 5′ T7; 3′ T7-term
Terms and licenses: Academic/Nonprofit Terms; Industry Terms: Not Available to Industry
Depositor comments: Insert name is a UniProt identifier
How to cite: F0TBY7 was a gift from Martin Engqvist (Addgene plasmid # 163245 ; http://n2t.net/addgene:163245 ; RRID:Addgene_163245)
