>Addgene plasmid #163245 | F0TBY7 | depositor partial sequence | sequence record 316364 | insert gene sequence
ATGAGATACATCTGTTCATACTGTAATATATATATCTACGACGAAGAAAAGGGCGACTTGGAAACTAAGC
TCGAACCCGGTACGACCCTAGAGGAAATTCCCGACAGCTGGTTGTGCCCGGTGTGCGGCATGCCAAAGGA
GTATTTAAAGCCAGTCAATAATAAGATATTTGAGATAAAAGCCAAGTCTTACACCGAGACTCAACACCAG
ACTCAAGACATCAACTATTATCGATCGATCGCTAGGAATATGTTACACGGAATCTGCGGAGAATATGACG
TATGTAATGGGAAGCCAGATAGAATGTGCTCTGGACAGAACTTTGGCGGTAGCATCGGATTTGGCGGCGC
TGGACAAGGGAAGACATTTGAAGAAAATTACAACTCTCTACAGAGATATAAACTTAAGATGAGGGTCATC
AAGGACCATAAAGAGCCCGAAATGTCCTTGAGCATATTTAACAAACAGATTGCTTTGCCTGTTATGGGAT
CTTCCCTCTCTGGCGTCAAGAACTCTATGAATGATTCAATCCCAGAGGAGACTTTCTACCGAGGACTATT
GCATGGCGCAATGAGCTCAGGTACAATTGGTATGGTAGGTAACACTAACGACGTGCCTGATGATCTCGGT
GTTAAGACTGTCGGTGAGAATCACGGCTGGGGAATACCTATCTTTAAGCCACAATCTCAGGAAAGGCTAT
TGGAACTCATCAAGCAAGCTGAGGAACTGAACGTCTTAGCTGCTGGAGTAGACCTTGAGGGTGCAGGGAG
TACTTTCTGGAAGACTGCAAAGAAACCAGTCTACAGAAAGGGTGAAAACGACTTAATCGAGCTCGTTGAT
AGTACGGAACTTCCTTTGATCTTCAAGGGAATCATGTGCCGTGAAGATGCTGCTAAGCTACTCGATGTTG
GCGCTGCTGCCTGTTACGTCAGTAATCACGGTGGTCGAGTCTTGGATGGAGCTCAGGGAGTTGCCGAGGT
TCTACCAGAAATATCAAGTGAAGTCGACGGAAAGATTCCTGTGCTTGCAGACGGTGCTATTCGAACAGGT
TACGACGTTCTGAAAATTTTGGCTCTGGGAGCTGACGTCGCTCTGATTGGCAGACCTCTGGCCAGATTGT
CTCTGGCTGGTGGAGAGGTTCCGGTGAAACTTTACTACAAATACGTCAAGGATGATTTGCGTAATGCTAT
GTTGTTAACAGGTTGTGATAATCTCAACGAAATCAACATGGATATTCTCACTGGCCCGTCGATGAACGCT
GCTGCTTTGGAACACCACCATCAC
